>Addgene plasmid #244502 | R989-X59-566 | addgene full sequence | sequence record 488803 | Addgene NGS Result
TTAATACGACTCACTATAGGGGAATTGTGAGCGGATAACAATTCCCCTCTAGAAATAATTTTGTTTAACT
TTAAGAAGGAGATATACATATGAGATCCCATCACCATCACCATCACGGCAAAATCGAAGAAGGTAAACTG
GTAATCTGGATTAACGGCGATAAAGGCTATAACGGTCTCGCTGAAGTCGGTAAGAAATTCGAGAAAGATA
CCGGAATTAAAGTCACCGTTGAGCATCCGGATAAACTGGAAGAGAAATTCCCACAGGTTGCGGCAACTGG
CGATGGCCCTGACATTATCTTCTGGGCACACGACCGCTTTGGTGGCTACGCTCAATCTGGCCTGTTGGCT
GAAATCACCCCGGACAAAGCGTTCCAGGACAAGCTGTATCCGTTTACCTGGGATGCCGTACGTTACAACG
GCAAGCTGATTGCTTACCCGATCGCTGTTGAAGCGTTATCGCTGATTTATAACAAAGATCTGCTGCCGAA
CCCGCCAAAAACCTGGGAAGAGATCCCGGCGCTGGATAAAGAACTGAAAGCGAAAGGTAAGAGCGCGCTG
ATGTTCAACCTGCAAGAACCGTACTTCACCTGGCCGCTGATTGCTGCTGACGGGGGTTATGCGTTCAAGT
ATGAAAACGGCAAGTACGACATTAAAGACGTGGGCGTGGATAACGCTGGCGCGAAAGCGGGTCTGACCTT
CCTGGTTGACCTGATTAAAAACAAACACATGAATGCAGACACCGATTACTCCATCGCAGAAGCTGCCTTT
AATAAAGGCGAAACAGCGATGACCATCAACGGCCCGTGGGCATGGTCCAACATCGACACCAGCAAAGTGA
ATTATGGTGTAACGGTACTGCCGACCTTCAAGGGTCAACCATCCAAACCGTTCGTTGGCGTGCTGAGCGC
AGGTATTAACGCCGCCAGTCCGAACAAAGAGCTGGCAAAAGAGTTCCTCGAAAACTATCTGCTGACTGAT
GAAGGTCTGGAAGCGGTTAATAAAGACAAACCGCTGGGTGCCGTAGCGCTGAAGTCTTACGAGGAAGAGT
TGGCGAAAGATCCACGTATTGCCGCCACCATGGAAAACGCCCAGAAAGGTGAAATCATGCCGAACATCCC
GCAGATGTCCGCTTTCTGGTATGCCGTGCGTACTGCGGTGATCAACGCCGCCAGCGGTCGTCAGACTGTC
GATGAAGCCCTGAAAGACGCGCAGACTAATTCGGGATCTGATATCACAAGTTTGTACAAAAAAGTTGGCG
AAAACCTGTACTTCCAAGGCATGACTGAATATAAACTTGTGGTAGTTGGAGCTCGTGGCGTAGGCAAGAG
TGCCTTGACGATACAGCTAATTCAGAATCATTTTGTGGACGAATATGATCCAACAATAGAGGATTCCTAC
AGGAAGCAAGTAGTAATTGATGGAGAAACCTGTCTCTTGGATATTCTCGACACAGCAGGTCAAGAGGAGT
ACAGTGCAATGAGGGACCAGTACATGAGGACTGGGGAGGGCTTTCTTTGTGTATTTGCCATAAATAATAC
TAAATCATTTGAAGATATTCACCATTATAGAGAACAAATTAAAAGAGTTAAGGACTCTGAAGATGTACCT
ATGGTCCTAGTAGGAAATAAATGTGATTTGCCTTCTAGAACAGTAGACACAAAACAGGCTCAGGACTTAG
CAAGAAGTTATGGAATTCCTTTTATTGAAACATCAGCAAAGACAAGACAGGGTGTTGATGATGCCTTCTA
TACATTAGTTCGAGAAATTCGAAAACATAAAGAAAAGTAATCAACTTTCTTGTACAAAGTGGTGATATCG
CTAGCTAGATAGCTAGAAGCTTGCGGCCGCACAGCTGTATACACGTGCAAGCCAGCCAGAACTCGCTCCT
GAAGACCCAGAGGATCTCGAGCACCACCACCACCACCACTAATGTTAATTAAGTTGGGCGTTCCTAGGCT
GATAAAACAGAATTTGCCTGGCGGCAGTAGCGCGGTGGTCCCACCTGACCCCATGCCGAACTCAGAAGTG
AAACGCCGTAGCGCCGATGGTAGTGTGGGGTCTCCCCATGCGAGAGTAGGGAACTGCCAGGCATCAAATA
AAACGAAAGGCTCAGTCGAAAGACTGGGCCTTTCGTTTTATCTGTTGTTTGTCGGTGAACGCTCTCCTGA
GTAGGACAAATCCGCCGGGAGCGGATTTGAACGTTGCGAAGCAACGGCCCGGAGGGTGGCGGGCAGGACG
CCCGCCATAAACTGCCAGGCATCAAATTAAGCAGAAGGCCATCCTGACGGATGGCCTTTTTGCGTTTCTA
CAAACTCTTTTGTTTATTTTTCTAAATACATTCAAATATGTATCCGCTGAGCAATAACTAGCATAACCCC
TTGGGGCCTCTAAACGGGTCTTGAGGGGTTTTTTGCTGAAAGGAGGAACTATATCCGGATTGGCGAATGG
G
[124 nt withheld, positions 2452-2575]
C
[91 nt withheld, positions 2577-2667]
A
[49 nt withheld, positions 2669-2717]
CCTTTGACGTTGGAGTCCACGTTCTTT
[37 nt withheld, positions 2745-2781]
ACCCTATCTCGGTCTATTCTTTTGATTTATAAGGGATTTTGCCGATTTCGGCCTATTGGTTAAAAAATGA
GCTGATTTAACAAAAATTTAACGCGAATTTTAACAAAATATTAACGTTTACAATTTCTGGCGGCACGATG
GCATGAGATTATCAAAAAGGATCTTCACCTAGATCCTTTTAAATTAAAAATGAAGTTTTAAATCAATCTA
AAGTATATATGAGTAAACTTGGTCTGACAGTTACCAATGCTTAATCAGTGAGGCACCTATCTCAGCGATC
TGTCTATTTCGTTCATCCATAGTTGCCTGACTCCCCGTCGTGTAGATAACTACGATACGGGAGGGCTTAC
CATCTGGCCCCAGTGCTGCAATGATACCGCGAGACCCACGCTCACCGGCTCCAGATTTATCAGCAATAAA
CCAGCCAGCCGGAAGGGCCGAGCGCAGAAGTGGTCCTGCAACTTTATCCGCCTCCATCCAGTCTATTAAT
TGTTGCCGGGAAGCTAGAGTAAGTAGTTCGCCAGTTAATAGTTTGCGCAACGTTGTTGCCATTGCTACAG
GCATCGTGGTGTCACGCTCGTCGTTTGGTATGGCTTCATTCAGCTCCGGTTCCCAACGATCAAGGCGAGT
TACATGATCCCCCATGTTGTGCAAAAAAGCGGTTAGCTCCTTCGGTCCTCCGATCGTTGTCAGAAGTAAG
TTGGCCGCAGTGTTATCACTCATGGTTATGGCAGCACTGCATAATTCTCTTACTGTCATGCCATCCGTAA
GATGCTTTTCTGTGACTGGTGAGTACTCAACCAAGTCATTCTGAGAATAGTGTATGCGGCGACCGAGTTG
CTCTTGCCCGGCGTCAATACGGGATAATACCGCGCCACATAGCAGAACTTTAAAAGTGCTCATCATTGGA
AAACGTTCTTCGGGGCGAAAACTCTCAAGGATCTTACCGCTGTTGAGATCCAGTTCGATGTAACCCACTC
GTGCACCCAACTGATCTTCAGCATCTTTTACTTTCACCAGCGTTTCTGGGTGAGCAAAAACAGGAAGGCA
AAATGCCGCAAAAAAGGGAATAAGGGCGACACGGAAATGTTGAATACTCATACTCTTCCTTTTTCAATCA
TGATTGAAGCATTTATCAGGGTTATTGTCTCATGAGCGGATACATATTTGAATGTATTTAGAAAAATAAA
CAAATAGGTCATGACCAAAATCCCTTAACGTGAGTTTTCGTTCCACTGAGCGTCAGACCCCGTAGAAAAG
ATCAAAGGATCTTCTTGAGATCCTTTTTTTCTGCGCGTAATCTGCTGCTTGCAAACAAAAAAACCACCGC
TACCAGCGGTGGTTTGTTTGCCGGATCAAGAGCTACCAACTCTTTTTCCGAAGGTAACTGGCTTCAGCAG
AGCGCAGATACCAAATACTGTCCTTCTAGTGTAGCCGTAGTTAGGCCACCACTTCAAGAACTCTGTAGCA
CCGCCTACATACCTCGCTCTGCTAATCCTGTTACCAGTGGCTGCTGCCAGTGGCGATAAGTCGTGTCTTA
CCGGGTTGGACTCAAGACGATAGTTACCGGATAAGGCGCAGCGGTCGGGCTGAACGGGGGGTTCGTGCAC
ACAGCCCAGCTTGGAGCGAACGACCTACACCGAACTGAGATACCTACAGCGTGAGCTATGAGAAAGCGCC
ACGCTTCCCGAAGGGAGAAAGGCGGACAGGTATCCGGTAAGCGGCAGGGTCGGAACAGGAGAGCGCACGA
GGGAGCTTCCAGGGGGAAACGCCTGGTATCTTTATAGTCCTGTCGGGTTTCGCCACCTCTGACTTGAGCG
TCGATTTTTGTGATGCTCGTCAGGGGGGCGGAGCCTATGGAAAAACGCCAGCAACGCGGCCTTTTTACGG
TTCCTGGCCTTTTGCTGGCCTTTTGCTCACATGTTCTTTCCTGCGTTATCCCCTGATTCTGTGGATAACC
GTATTACCGCCTTTGAGTGAGCTGATACCGCTCGCCGCAGCCGAACGACCGAGCGCAGCGAGTCAGTGAG
CGAGGAAGCGGAAGAGCGCCTGATGCGGTATTTTCTCCTTACGCATCTGTGCGGTATTTCACACCGCAAT
GGTGCACTCTCAGTACAATCTGCTCTGATGCCGCATAGTTAAGCCAGTATACACTCCGCTATCGCTACGT
GACTGGGTCATGGCTGCGCCCCGACACCCGCCAACACCCGCTGACGCGCCCTGACGGGCTTGTCTGCTCC
CGGCATCCGCTTACAGACAAGCTGTGACCGTCTCCGGGAGCTGCATGTGTCAGAGGTTTTCACCGTCATC
ACCGAAACGCGCGAGGCAGCTGCGGTAAAGCTCATCAGCGTGGTCGTGAAGCGATTCACAGATGTCTGCC
TGTTCATCCGCGTCCAGCTCGTTGAGTTTCTCCAGAAGCGTTAATGTCTGGCTTCTGATAAAGCGGGCCA
TGTTAAGGGCGGTTTTTTCCTGTTTGGTCACTGATGCCTCCGTGTAAGGGGGATTTCTGTTCATGGGGGT
AATGATACCGATGAAACGAGAGAGGATGCTCACGATACGGGTTACTGATGATGAACATGCCCGGTTACTG
GAACGTTGTGAGGGTAAACAACTGGCGGTATGGATGCGGCGGGACCAGAGAAAAATCACTCAGGGTCAAT
GCCAGCGCTTCGTTAATACAGATGTAGGTGTTCCACAGGGTAGCCAGCAGCATCCTGCGATGCAGATCCG
GAACATAATGGTGCAGGGCGCTGACTTCCGCGTTTCCAGACTTTACGAAACACGGAAACCGAAGACCATT
CATGTTGTTGCTCAGGTCGCAGACGTTTTGCAGCAGCAGTCGCTTCACGTTCGCTCGCGTATCGGTGATT
CATTCTGCTAACCAGTAAGGCAACCCCGCCAGCCTAGCCGGGTCCTCAACGACAGGAGCACGATCATGCT
AGTCATGCCCCGCGCCCACCGGAAGGAGCTGACTGGGTTGAAGGCTCTCAAGGGCATCGGTCGAGATCCC
GGTGCCTAATGAGTGAGCTAACTTACATTAATTGCGTTGCGCTCACTGCCCGCTTTCCAGTCGGGAAACC
TGTCGTGCCAGCTGCATTAATGAATCGGCCAACGCGCGGGGAGAGGCGGTTTGCGTATTGGGCGCCAGGG
TGGTTTTTCTTTTCACCAGTGAGACGGGCAACAGCTGATTGCCCTTCACCGCCTGGCCCTGAGAGAGTTG
CAGCAAGCGGTCCACGCTGGTTTGCCCCAGCAGGCGAAAATCCTGTTTGATGGTGGTTAACGGCGGGATA
TAACATGAGCTGTCTTCGGTATCGTCGTATCCCACTACCGAGATGTCCGCACCAACGCGCAGCCCGGACT
CGGTAATGGCGCGCATTGCGCCCAGCGCCATCTGATCGTTGGCAACCAGCATCGCAGTGGGAACGATGCC
CTCATTCAGCATTTGCATGGTTTGTTGAAAACCGGACATGGCACTCCAGTCGCCTTCCCGTTCCGCTATC
GGCTGAATTTGATTGCGAGTGAGATATTTATGCCAGCCAGCCAGACGCAGACGCGCCGAGACAGAACTTA
ATGGGCCCGCTAACAGCGCGATTTGCTGGTGACCCAATGCGACCAGATGCTCCACGCCCAGTCGCGTACC
GTCTTCATGGGAGAAAATAATACTGTTGATGGGTGTCTGGTCAGAGACATCAAGAAATAACGCCGGAACA
TTAGTGCAGGCAGCTTCCACAGCAATGGCATCCTGGTCATCCAGCGGATAGTTAATGATCAGCCCACTGA
CGCGTTGCGCGAGAAGATTGTGCACCGCCGCTTTACAGGCTTCGACGCCGCTTCGTTCTACCATCGACAC
CACCACGCTGGCACCCAGTTGATCGGCGCGAGATTTAATCGCCGCGACAATTTGCGACGGCGCGTGCAGG
GCCAGACTGGAGGTGGCAACGCCAATCAGCAACGACTGTTTGCCCGCCAGTTGTTGTGCCACGCGGTTGG
GAATGTAATTCAGCTCCGCCATCGCCGCTTCCACTTTTTCCCGCGTTTTCGCAGAAACGTGGCTGGCCTG
GTTCACCACGCGGGAAACGGTCTGATAAGAGACACCGGCATACTCTGCGACATCGTATAACGTTACTGGT
TTCACATTCACCACCCTGAATTGACTCTCTTCCGGGCGCTATCATGCCATACCGCGAAAGGTTTTGCGCC
ATTCGATGGTGTCCGGGATCTCGACGCTCTCCCTTATGCGACTCCTGCATTAGGAAGCAGCCCAGTAGTA
GGTTGAGGCCGTTGAGCACCGCCGCCGCAAGGAATGGTGCATGCAAGGAGATGGCGCCCAACAGTCCCCC
GGCCACGGGGCCTGCCACCATACCCACGCCGAAACAAGCGCTCATGAGCCCGAAGTGGCGAGCCCGATCT
TCCCCATCGGTGATGTCGGCGATATAGGCGCCAGCAACCGCACCTGTGGCGCCGGTGATGCCGGCCACGA
TGCGTCCGGCGTAGAGGATCGAGATCGATCTCGATCCCGCGAAA
Features (pLannotate 1.2.2; 27 found; start..end, strand, type, name):
      2..20      +  promoter       T7 promoter: promoter for bacteriophage T7 RNA polymerase
     21..45      +  protein_bind   lac operator: The lac repressor binds to the lac operator to inhibit transcription in E. coli. This inhibition can be relieved by adding lactose or isopropyl-β-D-thiogalactopyranoside (IPTG). lac repressor encoded by lacI
     60..82      +  RBS            RBS: efficient ribosome binding site from bacteriophage T7 gene 10 (Olins and Rangwala, 1989)
     99..116     +  CDS            7xHis (fragment): 6xHis affinity tag
    120..1217    +  CDS            MBP: maltose binding protein from E. coli; malE (mutated); This version of the gene does not encode a signal sequence, so MBP will remain in the cytosol.
   1237..1254    +  protein_bind   attB1 (fragment): mutant version of attB; core recombination site for the Gateway® BP reaction BP Clonase™
   1260..1276    +  CDS            TEV site (fragment): tobacco etch virus (TEV) protease recognition and cleavage site
   1281..1787    +  CDS            K-Ras (fragment): human small GTPase proto-oncoprotein
   1795..1812    -  protein_bind   attB2 (fragment): mutant version of attB; core recombination site for the Gateway® BP reaction BP Clonase™
   1912..1929    +  CDS            9xHis (fragment): 9xHis affinity tag
   1976..2091    +  ncRNA          5S rRNA: Accession: RF00001 - 5S ribosomal RNA
   2095..2181    +  terminator     rrnB T1 terminator: Escherichia coli rrnB; transcription terminator T1 from the E. coli rrnB gene
   2273..2300    +  terminator     rrnB T2 terminator: transcription terminator T2 from the E. coli rrnB gene
   2319..2358    +  promoter       AmpR promoter (fragment): bla
   2368..2415    +  terminator     T7 terminator: transcription terminator for bacteriophage T7 RNA polymerase
   2452..2907    +  rep_origin     f1 ori (sequence partly withheld): f1 bacteriophage origin of replication; arrow indicates direction of (+) strand synthesis
   3022..3882    -  CDS            AmpR: β-lactamase; bla; confers resistance to ampicillin, carbenicillin, and related antibiotics
   3883..3975    -  promoter       AmpR promoter: bla
   4056..4644    +  rep_origin     ori: high-copy-number ColE1/pMB1/pBR322/pUC origin of replication
   4830..4969    -  misc_feature   bom: basis of mobility region from pBR322
   5071..5262    -  CDS            rop: Rop protein, which maintains plasmids at low copy number; rop
   5279..5659    +  CDS            YPB1_ECOLX: Protein predicted: Swiss-Prot protein existence level 4. From Escherichia coli.
   5721..5785    -  CDS            TcR (fragment): tetracycline efflux protein; tet; confers resistance to tetracycline
   5800..5821    -  protein_bind   CAP binding site: CAP binding activates transcription in the presence of cAMP. E. coli catabolite activator protein
   5834..6916    -  CDS            lacI: lac repressor; lacI; The lac repressor binds to the lac operator to inhibit transcription in E. coli. This inhibition can be relieved by adding lactose or isopropyl-β-D-thiogalactopyranoside (IPTG).
   6917..6994    -  promoter       lacI promoter: lacI
   7002..7281    -  CDS            TcR (fragment): tetracycline efflux protein; tet; confers resistance to tetracycline
