[The description below was written by a language model from this plasmid's Addgene catalogue record and pLannotate feature annotations shown in this document.]
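Description:
R989-X59-566 is a bacterial expression plasmid built on the pDest-566 Gateway destination backbone, designed to produce a truncated, oncogenic form of human KRAS4b in E. coli. The sequenced record is about 7.3 kb. It is maintained through a ColE1/pMB1-type origin and selected with ampicillin via the β-lactamase gene. The catalogue lists it as high copy, although the feature table also shows pBR322-derived rop and bom elements, which are usually associated with lower copy number. An f1 origin and remnants of a tetracycline resistance gene are also present as backbone leftovers.

Expression is driven by a T7 promoter followed by a lac operator and the strong phage T7 gene 10 ribosome binding site, with a plasmid-borne lacI gene supplying repressor. Transcription therefore depends on a host that provides T7 RNA polymerase and is induced with IPTG. The open reading frame begins with a His6 tag fused to cytosolic maltose binding protein (lacking its signal sequence). It continues through the attB1 site left by Gateway recombination and a TEV protease recognition site, then into KRAS4b residues 1–169 carrying the G12R substitution. This portion covers the GTPase G-domain and omits the C-terminal hypervariable region. The attB2 site lies downstream of the insert, followed by rrnB T1/T2 and T7 terminators. A further His-tag annotation beyond attB2 appears to be backbone sequence and is not part of the fusion named in the record.

The His6-MBP fusion supports solubility and affinity purification, and TEV cleavage can release KRAS from the tags. The stated purpose is bacterial protein expression; the record does not specify downstream applications.
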