Addgene plasmid #244502: R989-X59-566
Purpose: Bacterial protein expression of His6-MBP-tev-Hs.KRAS4b(1-169) G12R
Depositing lab: Dominic Esposito. Depositing organization: Frederick National Laboratory.
Backbone
  Vector backbone: pDest-566
  Backbone size w/o insert (bp): 6800
  Vector type: Bacterial Expression
Growth in bacteria
  Bacterial resistance: Ampicillin, 100 μg/mL
  Growth temperature: 37°C
  Growth strain: DH5alpha
  Copy number: High Copy
Gene/Insert
  Gene/Insert name: His6-MBP-tev-Hs.KRAS4b(1-169) G12R
  Species: H. sapiens (human)
  Entrez Gene: KRAS (a.k.a. 'C-K-RAS, C-K-RAS, CFC2, K-RAS2A, K-RAS2B, K-RAS4A, K-RAS4B, K-Ras, K-Ras 2, KI-RAS, KRAS1, KRAS2, NS, NS3, OES, RALD, RASK2, c-Ki-ras, c-Ki-ras2)
  Tag / fusion protein: His6-MBP (N terminal on insert)
  Cloning method: Gateway Cloning
Terms and licenses: Academic/Nonprofit Terms; Industry Terms: Not Available to Industry
How to cite: R989-X59-566 was a gift from Dominic Esposito (Addgene plasmid # 244502 ; http://n2t.net/addgene:244502 ; RRID:Addgene_244502)
